>Addgene plasmid #248003 | pET28-hisSumo-KE-Des27.7 | addgene full sequence | sequence record 493101 | Addgene NGS Result
GGGGTTATGCTAGTTATTGCTCAGCGGTGGCAGCAGCCAACTCAGCTTCCTTTCGGGCTTTGTTAGCAGC
CGGATCTCATTATTAGCCCACCAGTTCGCGAATCGCTTTTTCCGGATCCGGCGCACGCATAAGACTCTCA
CCGATTACGACTGCGTCGAATAAACCACGCATGGACTTTAACTCTTCCTTCGTACTGTAACCACCGATTG
CTAAGAGGACACCCGTGAACCCACGCTCACGGGCTAAACGACCTAAACGCTCGGCTGTATTACGGTCGAC
CTCGAACGTCTTAAGGTCTTGATTTACGATACCGATGATCTCTGCTCCTGCCTTGAGGGCACGCTCGAGC
TCCTCTTCCGTGTGAACGTCAACGATGACACCCATATTTAACGAGTGTGCAACTGCTGCAAGTTGACGGT
ATTGCTCGTCGTCCAATACACTCAAGATCAATACGATGGCGTCGGCTTGGTAAGCACGGGCCAAGTAGAT
TTGGTAGGGGTCTACGATGAAGTCGAAACAGATAACGGGGATGTCGACTGCCGAACGGATCTTCTCTAAG
TCCTCGTACGAACCATTGTGGTACTTCTCGTCCGTGATAACAACGAGGGCTACTGCGTACTTCTCGGCTG
TCTTGGCGTACTCGATTGGGTCACGCTCTACGTCGAGTCCTGAAGGTGACTTACGAAGGTAGACTGCGAT
GATCCCGACACCAGGGGCACGCAATGCTGCCAATACGTCACGTGGTGGTGGGGCACGTGCGGCACGCTCC
TTGATCTCGTCGAAAGGTACGACAGCCTCACGTGCGGCAACATCTTCGCGCACATCCGCCACAATCGCAT
CCAGCGCGCTCGGCATGCCACCAGTCTGATGAAGCATTGCGTCGATTTCGTCGCCATCTTCCATCTCCAG
TTCATCCGGGGTCTGTTCCGCACGCAGGCGACGACCATCAAACAGGAAAGCAATTGCGGTCATGTCTACA
GACTGACGGTCACAGTATGCGTTCATCAGCTTTTTCAGCTGGGTAGAACGTTTGATGCGGAAAAAGACTT
CGTTGCCGTCTTGACCTTTCACTTTCAGGTTGATATGGGCACCGCCACCTTCGCCACCTGCCGGTTTCTT
ATCTTCTTCGCCACCCGCAGCAGATCCGGAATGGTGATGACTGCCTGAATGATGGTGGTGTCCGGTATGG
TGATGGCCTGAATGATGGTGATGCTTGCTCATGGTATATCTCCTTCTTAAAGTTAAACAAAATTATTTCT
AGAGGGGAATTGTTATCCGCTCACAATTCCCCTATAGTGAGTCGTATTAATTTCGCGGGATCGAGATCTC
GATCCTCTACGCCGGACGCATCGTGGCCGGCATCACCGGCGCCACAGGTGCGGTTGCTGGCGCCTATATC
GCCGACATCACCGATGGGGAAGATCGGGCTCGCCACTTCGGGCTCATGAGCGCTTGTTTCGGCGTGGGTA
TGGTGGCAGGCCCCGTGGCCGGGGGACTGTTGGGCGCCATCTCCTTGCATGCACCATTCCTTGCGGCGGC
GGTGCTCAACGGCCTCAACCTACTACTGGGCTGCTTCCTAATGCAGGAGTCGCATAAGGGAGAGCGTCGA
GATCCCGGACACCATCGAATGGCGCAAAACCTTTCGCGGTATGGCATGATAGCGCCCGGAAGAGAGTCAA
TTCAGGGTGGTGAATGTGAAACCAGTAACGTTATACGATGTCGCAGAGTATGCCGGTGTCTCTTATCAGA
CCGTTTCCCGCGTGGTGAACCAGGCCAGCCACGTTTCTGCGAAAACGCGGGAAAAAGTGGAAGCGGCGAT
GGCGGAGCTGAATTACATTCCCAACCGCGTGGCACAACAACTGGCGGGCAAACAGTCGTTGCTGATTGGC
GTTGCCACCTCCAGTCTGGCCCTGCACGCGCCGTCGCAAATTGTCGCGGCGATTAAATCTCGCGCCGATC
AACTGGGTGCCAGCGTGGTGGTGTCGATGGTAGAACGAAGCGGCGTCGAAGCCTGTAAAGCGGCGGTGCA
CAATCTTCTCGCGCAACGCGTCAGTGGGCTGATCATTAACTATCCGCTGGATGACCAGGATGCCATTGCT
GTGGAAGCTGCCTGCACTAATGTTCCGGCGTTATTTCTTGATGTCTCTGACCAGACACCCATCAACAGTA
TTATTTTCTCCCATGAAGACGGTACGCGACTGGGCGTGGAGCATCTGGTCGCATTGGGTCACCAGCAAAT
CGCGCTGTTAGCGGGCCCATTAAGTTCTGTCTCGGCGCGTCTGCGTCTGGCTGGCTGGCATAAATATCTC
ACTCGCAATCAAATTCAGCCGATAGCGGAACGGGAAGGCGACTGGAGTGCCATGTCCGGTTTTCAACAAA
CCATGCAAATGCTGAATGAGGGCATCGTTCCCACTGCGATGCTGGTTGCCAACGATCAGATGGCGCTGGG
CGCAATGCGCGCCATTACCGAGTCCGGGCTGCGCGTTGGTGCGGATATCTCGGTAGTGGGATACGACGAT
ACCGAAGACAGCTCATGTTATATCCCGCCGTTAACCACCATCAAACAGGATTTTCGCCTGCTGGGGCAAA
CCAGCGTGGACCGCTTGCTGCAACTCTCTCAGGGCCAGGCGGTGAAGGGCAATCAGCTGTTGCCCGTCTC
ACTGGTGAAAAGAAAAACCACCCTGGCGCCCAATACGCAAACCGCCTCTCCCCGCGCGTTGGCCGATTCA
TTAATGCAGCTGGCACGACAGGTTTCCCGACTGGAAAGCGGGCAGTGAGCGCAACGCAATTAATGTAAGT
TAGCTCACTCATTAGGCACCGGGATCTCGACCGATGCCCTTGAGAGCCTTCAACCCAGTCAGCTCCTTCC
GGTGGGCGCGGGGCATGACTATCGTCGCCGCACTTATGACTGTCTTCTTTATCATGCAACTCGTAGGACA
GGTGCCGGCAGCGCTCTGGGTCATTTTCGGCGAGGACCGCTTTCGCTGGAGCGCGACGATGATCGGCCTG
TCGCTTGCGGTATTCGGAATCTTGCACGCCCTCGCTCAAGCCTTCGTCACTGGTCCCGCCACCAAACGTT
TCGGCGAGAAGCAGGCCATTATCGCCGGCATGGCGGCCCCACGGGTGCGCATGATCGTGCTCCTGTCGTT
GAGGACCCGGCTAGGCTGGCGGGGTTGCCTTACTGGTTAGCAGAATGAATCACCGATACGCGAGCGAACG
TGAAGCGACTGCTGCTGCAAAACGTCTGCGACCTGAGCAACAACATGAATGGTCTTCGGTTTCCGTGTTT
CGTAAAGTCTGGAAACGCGGAAGTCAGCGCCCTGCACCATTATGTTCCGGATCTGCATCGCAGGATGCTG
CTGGCTACCCTGTGGAACACCTACATCTGTATTAACGAAGCGCTGGCATTGACCCTGAGTGATTTTTCTC
TGGTCCCGCCGCATCCATACCGCCAGTTGTTTACCCTCACAACGTTCCAGTAACCGGGCATGTTCATCAT
CAGTAACCCGTATCGTGAGCATCCTCTCTCGTTTCATCGGTATCATTACCCCCATGAACAGAAATCCCCC
TTACACGGAGGCATCAGTGACCAAACAGGAAAAAACCGCCCTTAACATGGCCCGCTTTATCAGAAGCCAG
ACATTAACGCTTCTGGAGAAACTCAACGAGCTGGACGCGGATGAACAGGCAGACATCTGTGAATCGCTTC
ACGACCACGCTGATGAGCTTTACCGCAGCTGCCTCGCGCGTTTCGGTGATGACGGTGAAAACCTCTGACA
CATGCAGCTCCCGGAGACGGTCACAGCTTGTCTGTAAGCGGATGCCGGGAGCAGACAAGCCCGTCAGGGC
GCGTCAGCGGGTGTTGGCGGGTGTCGGGGCGCAGCCATGACCCAGTCACGTAGCGATAGCGGAGTGTATA
CTGGCTTAACTATGCGGCATCAGAGCAGATTGTACTGAGAGTGCACCATTGCGGTGTGAAATACCGCACA
GATGCGTAAGGAGAAAATACCGCATCAGGCGCTCTTCCGCTTCCTCGCTCACTGACTCGCTGCGCTCGGT
CGTTCGGCTGCGGCGAGCGGTATCAGCTCACTCAAAGGCGGTAATACGGTTATCCACAGAATCAGGGGAT
AACGCAGGAAAGAACATGTGAGCAAAAGGCCAGCAAAAGGCCAGGAACCGTAAAAAGGCCGCGTTGCTGG
CGTTTTTCCATAGGCTCCGCCCCCCTGACGAGCATCACAAAAATCGACGCTCAAGTCAGAGGTGGCGAAA
CCCGACAGGACTATAAAGATACCAGGCGTTTCCCCCTGGAAGCTCCCTCGTGCGCTCTCCTGTTCCGACC
CTGCCGCTTACCGGATACCTGTCCGCCTTTCTCCCTTCGGGAAGCGTGGCGCTTTCTCATAGCTCACGCT
GTAGGTATCTCAGTTCGGTGTAGGTCGTTCGCTCCAAGCTGGGCTGTGTGCACGAACCCCCCGTTCAGCC
CGACCGCTGCGCCTTATCCGGTAACTATCGTCTTGAGTCCAACCCGGTAAGACACGACTTATCGCCACTG
GCAGCAGCCACTGGTAACAGGATTAGCAGAGCGAGGTATGTAGGCGGTGCTACAGAGTTCTTGAAGTGGT
GGCCTAACTACGGCTACACTAGAAGGACAGTATTTGGTATCTGCGCTCTGCTGAAGCCAGTTACCTTCGG
AAAAAGAGTTGGTAGCTCTTGATCCGGCAAACAAACCACCGCTGGTAGCGGTGGTTTTTTTGTTTGCAAG
CAGCAGATTACGCGCAGAAAAAAAGGATCTCAAGAAGATCCTTTGATCTTTTCTACGGGGTCTGACGCTC
AGTGGAACGAAAACTCACGTTAAGGGATTTTGGTCATGAACAATAAAACTGTCTGCTTACATAAACAGTA
ATACAAGGGGTGTTATGAGCCATATTCAACGGGAAACGTCTTGCTCTAGGCCGCGATTAAATTCCAACAT
GGATGCTGATTTATATGGGTATAAATGGGCTCGCGATAATGTCGGGCAATCAGGTGCGACAATCTATCGA
TTGTATGGGAAGCCCGATGCGCCAGAGTTGTTTCTGAAACATGGCAAAGGTAGCGTTGCCAATGATGTTA
CAGATGAGATGGTCAGACTAAACTGGCTGACGGAATTTATGCCTCTTCCGACCATCAAGCATTTTATCCG
TACTCCTGATGATGCATGGTTACTCACCACTGCGATCCCCGGGAAAACAGCATTCCAGGTATTAGAAGAA
TATCCTGATTCAGGTGAAAATATTGTTGATGCGCTGGCAGTGTTCCTGCGCCGGTTGCATTCGATTCCTG
TTTGTAATTGTCCTTTTAACAGCGATCGCGTATTTCGTCTCGCTCAGGCGCAATCACGAATGAATAACGG
TTTGGTTGATGCGAGTGATTTTGATGACGAGCGTAATGGCTGGCCTGTTGAACAAGTCTGGAAAGAAATG
CATAAACTTTTGCCATTCTCACCGGATTCAGTCGTCACTCATGGTGATTTCTCACTTGATAACCTTATTT
TTGACGAGGGGAAATTAATAGGTTGTATTGATGTTGGACGAGTCGGAATCGCAGACCGATACCAGGATCT
TGCCATCCTATGGAACTGCCTCGGTGAGTTTTCTCCTTCATTACAGAAACGGCTTTTTCAAAAATATGGT
ATTGATAATCCTGATATGAATAAATTGCAGTTTCATTTGATGCTCGATGAGTTTTTCTAAGAATTAATTC
ATGAGCGGATACATATTTGAATGTATTTAGAAAAATAAACAAATAGGGGTTCCGCGCACATTTCCCCGAA
AAGTGCCACCTAAATTGTAAGCGTTAATATTTTGTTAAAATTCGCGTTAAATTTTTGTTAAATCAGCTCA
TTTTTTAACCAATAGGCCGAAATCGGCAAAATCCCTTATAAATCAAAAGAATAGACCGAGATAGGGT
[37 nt withheld, positions 5948-5984]
AAAGAACGTGGACTCCAACGTCAAAGG
[49 nt withheld, positions 6012-6060]
T
[91 nt withheld, positions 6062-6152]
G
[124 nt withheld, positions 6154-6277]
CCCATTCGCCAATCCGGATATAGTTCCTCCTTTCAGCAAAAAACCCCTCAAGACCCGTTTAGAGGCCCCA
A
Features (pLannotate 1.2.2; 18 found; start..end, strand, type, name):
     21..70      -  CDS            SET1 (fragment): solubility-enhancement tag derived from T7 phage gene 10B
    857..1141    -  CDS            SUMO1 (fragment): SUMO1_ORYSJ - Also known as SMT3, SUM1. Experimental evidence at protein level: Swiss-Prot protein existence level 1. Ubiquitin-like protein which can be covalently attached to target lysines as a monomer. Does not seem to be involved in protein degradation and may function as an antagonist of ubiquitin in the degradation process (By similarity). From Oryza sativa subsp. japonica (Rice).
   1229..1251    -  RBS            RBS: efficient ribosome binding site from bacteriophage T7 gene 10 (Olins and Rangwala, 1989)
   1266..1290    -  protein_bind   lac operator: The lac repressor binds to the lac operator to inhibit transcription in E. coli. This inhibition can be relieved by adding lactose or isopropyl-β-D-thiogalactopyranoside (IPTG). lac repressor encoded by lacI
   1291..1309    -  promoter       T7 promoter: promoter for bacteriophage T7 RNA polymerase
   1331..1610    +  CDS            TcR (fragment): tetracycline efflux protein; tet; confers resistance to tetracycline
   1618..1695    +  promoter       lacI promoter: lacI
   1696..2778    +  CDS            lacI: lac repressor; lacI; The lac repressor binds to the lac operator to inhibit transcription in E. coli. This inhibition can be relieved by adding lactose or isopropyl-β-D-thiogalactopyranoside (IPTG).
   2791..2812    +  protein_bind   CAP binding site: CAP binding activates transcription in the presence of cAMP. E. coli catabolite activator protein
   2827..3118    +  CDS            TcR (fragment): tetracycline efflux protein; tet; confers resistance to tetracycline
   3190..3570    -  CDS            YPB1_ECOLX: Protein predicted: Swiss-Prot protein existence level 4. From Escherichia coli.
   3587..3778    +  CDS            rop: Rop protein, which maintains plasmids at low copy number; rop
   3880..4019    +  misc_feature   bom: basis of mobility region from pBR322
   4205..4793    -  rep_origin     ori: high-copy-number ColE1/pMB1/pBR322/pUC origin of replication
   4915..5730    +  CDS            KanR: aminoglycoside phosphotransferase; aph(3')-Ia; confers resistance to kanamycin in bacteria or G418 (Geneticin®) in eukaryotes
   5739..5796    -  promoter       AmpR promoter (fragment): bla
   5849..6277    -  rep_origin     f1 ori (sequence partly withheld): f1 bacteriophage origin of replication; arrow indicates direction of (+) strand synthesis
   6314..13      -  terminator     T7 terminator (across the origin): transcription terminator for bacteriophage T7 RNA polymerase
