[The description below was written by a language model from this plasmid's Addgene catalogue record and pLannotate feature annotations shown in this document.]
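Description:
pET28-hisSumo-KE-Des27.7 is a bacterial expression plasmid built on the pET28 backbone for producing a computationally designed Kemp eliminase, Des27.7, in E. coli. It is selected with kanamycin through the aph(3')-Ia KanR gene and replicates from a ColE1/pBR322-type origin. The annotated sequence also contains the rop gene and the bom mobility region inherited from pBR322, as well as an f1 phage origin. The catalogue lists the plasmid as high copy, although rop normally restrains copy number in this origin family. Short tetracycline-resistance fragments and a partial AmpR promoter are backbone remnants rather than functional markers.

The expression cassette lies on the reverse strand and follows the standard pET layout: a T7 promoter with an adjacent lac operator, the T7 gene 10 ribosome binding site, the coding region, and a T7 terminator that spans the numbering origin. A lacI gene with its own promoter supplies the repressor, so transcription depends on a host that provides T7 RNA polymerase and is induced with IPTG. The synthetic insert was installed by Golden Gate cloning and carries an N-terminal 12xHis-bdSUMO fusion. The annotation tool labels the SUMO portion as a rice SUMO1-like fragment, which presumably reflects homology to the bdSUMO named in the record. The Des27.7 coding sequence itself is not annotated, but it likely occupies the unlabelled stretch between the SUMO region and the terminator. A small fragment near that end matched a T7 gene 10B-derived solubility tag, and its role is unclear.

The His tag allows metal-affinity purification, and SUMO fusions generally aid solubility and can be removed with a SUMO-specific protease. The construct therefore suits recombinant production of the designed enzyme for biochemical and structural characterisation.
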