Addgene plasmid #248003: pET28-hisSumo-KE-Des27.7
Purpose: Expression of synthetic Kemp eliminase (Des27.7)
Depositing lab: Sarel Fleishman. Depositing organization: Weizmann Institute of Science. Publication: Complete computational design of high-efficiency Kemp elimination enzymes. Listov D, Vos E, Hoffka G, Hoch SY, Berg A, Hamer-Rogotner S, Dym O, Kamerlin SCL, Fleishman SJ. Nature. 2025 Jul;643(8074):1421-1427. doi: 10.1038/s41586-025-09136-2. Epub 2025 Jun 18. PubMed 40533551.
Backbone
  Vector backbone: pET28
  Vector type: Bacterial Expression
Growth in bacteria
  Bacterial resistance: Kanamycin, 50 μg/mL
  Growth temperature: 37°C
  Growth strain: DH5alpha
  Copy number: High Copy
Gene/Insert
  Gene/Insert name: KE-Des27.7
  Species: Synthetic
  Promoter: T7
  Tag / fusion protein: 12xHis-bdSumo (N terminal on insert)
  Cloning method: Golden Gate
Terms and licenses: Academic/Nonprofit Terms; Industry Terms: Not Available to Industry
How to cite: pET28-hisSumo-KE-Des27.7 was a gift from Sarel Fleishman (Addgene plasmid # 248003 ; http://n2t.net/addgene:248003 ; RRID:Addgene_248003)
